Addgene plasmid #206816: pJethlpAmNeonGreenKm
Purpose: Template for hlpA-mneongreen amplification associated with kanamycin resistance gene
Depositing lab: Virginie Libante. Publication: A modular genetic toolbox for precise gene regulation and multi-color imaging in streptococci. Mignolet J, Schmid A, Staub J, van der Meer JR, Veening JW, Libante V. Microlife. 2026 Feb 26;7:uqag006. doi: 10.1093/femsml/uqag006. eCollection 2026. PubMed 41834799.
Backbone
  Vector backbone: ClonepJetPCR
  Backbone manufacturer: Thermo Scientific
  Backbone size w/o insert (bp): 2978
  Vector type: Synthetic Biology
  Selectable markers: Kanamycin
Growth in bacteria
  Bacterial resistance: Ampicillin, 100 μg/mL
  Growth temperature: 37°C
  Growth strain: DH5alpha
  Copy number: High Copy
Gene/Insert
  Gene/Insert name: hlpA
  Species: Streptococcus pneumoniae
  Insert size (bp): 2144
  Tag / fusion protein: mNeonGreen (C terminal on insert)
  Cloning method: Ligation Independent Cloning
  Sequencing primers: 5′ T7 promoter; 3′ M13-R(-46)
Resource information
  A portion of this plasmid was derived from a plasmid made by: Jan-Willem Veening Département de microbiologie fondamentale (DMF), Université de Lausanne
Terms and licenses: Academic/Nonprofit Terms; Industry Terms: Not Available to Industry
Depositor comments: APH(3')-IIIa gene under its own promoter is placed downstream of hlpA-mNeonGreen gene ; Please visit https://doi.org/10.1101/2025.05.10.653270 for bioRxiv preprint.
How to cite: pJethlpAmNeonGreenKm was a gift from Virginie Libante (Addgene plasmid # 206816 ; http://n2t.net/addgene:206816 ; RRID:Addgene_206816)
