[The description below was written by a language model from this plasmid's Addgene catalogue record and pLannotate feature annotations shown in this document.]
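Description:
pJethlpAmNeonGreenKm is a high-copy E. coli cloning plasmid built on the commercial pJET PCR-cloning backbone and catalogued as a synthetic biology vector. It is maintained through a ColE1/pUC-type origin and selected with ampicillin via the bla gene and its native promoter. The backbone's positive-selection element is visible in the annotation as a fragment of the eco47IR restriction endonuclease gene driven by a lac UV5 promoter. This lethal gene is interrupted by the cloned insert, which is how pJET vectors select for recombinant clones. A T7 promoter lies just upstream of the insertion site and serves as a sequencing primer site.

The insert of roughly 2.1 kb carries hlpA, which encodes the histone-like DNA-binding protein HU, recorded as originating from Streptococcus pneumoniae. The automated annotation matches it to the Streptococcus mutans homologue, which probably reflects sequence similarity rather than a different source. hlpA is fused at its C-terminus to the bright, fast-maturing monomeric green fluorescent protein mNeonGreen. Because the protein binds the chromosome, such a fusion acts as a nucleoid label in live cells. Immediately downstream sits an aphA-3 (APH(3')-IIIa) kanamycin resistance gene expressed from its own promoter, a marker that functions in Gram-positive bacteria. Short satA and cat fragments flanking this gene appear to be remnants of earlier cassette constructions. The record does not state which promoter drives the hlpA fusion.

The plasmid is intended as a PCR template. The hlpA-mNeonGreen-kanamycin module is amplified as a unit, as part of a toolbox for gene regulation and multi-colour imaging in streptococci, with kanamycin available to select recipients.
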