Features (pLannotate 1.2.2; 13 found; start..end, strand, type, name):
    305..323     +  promoter       T7 promoter: promoter for bacteriophage T7 RNA polymerase
    373..645     +  CDS            hup: DBH_STRMU - Also known as hlpA. Experimental evidence at protein level: Swiss-Prot protein existence level 1. Histone-like DNA-binding protein which is capable of wrapping DNA to stabilize it, and thus to prevent its denaturation under extreme environmental conditions. Seems also to act as a fortuitous virulence factor in delayed sequelae by binding to heparan sulfate-proteoglycans in the extracellular matrix of target organs and acting as a nidus for in situ immune complex formation. From Streptococcus mutans serotype c (strain ATCC 700610 / UA159).
    682..1383    +  CDS            mNeonGreen: mNeonGreen is a basic (constitutively fluorescent) green/yellow fluorescent protein published in 2013, derived from Branchiostoma lanceolatum. It is reported to be a very rapidly-maturing monomer with moderate acid sensitivity.
   1397..1498    +  CDS            satA (fragment): STA_BACSU - Also known as yyaR. Experimental evidence at protein level: Swiss-Prot protein existence level 1. Involved in resistance to streptothricin, a broad-spectrum antibiotic produced by streptomycetes. Detoxifies streptothricin via acetylation of the beta amino group of the first beta-lysyl moiety of streptothricin. From Bacillus subtilis (strain 168).
   1594..2388    +  CDS            KanR: aminoglycoside phosphotransferase; aphA-3; confers resistance to kanamycin
   2432..2512    +  CDS            cat (fragment): CAT4_STAAU - Experimental evidence at protein level: Swiss-Prot protein existence level 1. This enzyme is an effector of chloramphenicol resistance in bacteria. From Staphylococcus aureus.
   2512..2892    -  CDS            eco47IR (fragment): T2E7_ECOLX - Protein predicted: Swiss-Prot protein existence level 4. Recognizes the double-stranded sequence GGWCC and cleaves after G-1. From Escherichia coli.
   2945..2975    -  promoter       lac UV5 promoter: E. coli lac promoter with an "up" mutation
   2990..3011    -  protein_bind   CAP binding site: CAP binding activates transcription in the presence of cAMP. E. coli catabolite activator protein
   3036..3119    -  CDS            lacI (fragment): lac repressor; lacI; The lac repressor binds to the lac operator to inhibit transcription in E. coli. This inhibition can be relieved by adding lactose or isopropyl-β-D-thiogalactopyranoside (IPTG).
   3302..3890    -  rep_origin     ori: high-copy-number ColE1/pMB1/pBR322/pUC origin of replication
   4061..4921    -  CDS            AmpR: β-lactamase; bla; confers resistance to ampicillin, carbenicillin, and related antibiotics
   4922..5026    -  promoter       AmpR promoter: bla
>Addgene plasmid #206816 | pJethlpAmNeonGreenKm | addgene full sequence | sequence record 415196 | Addgene NGS Result
GCCCCTGCAGCCGAATTATATTATTTTTGCCAAATAATTTTTAACAAAAGCTCTGAAGTCTTCTTCATTT
AAATTCTTAGATGATACTTCATCTGGAAAATTGTCCCAATTAGTAGCATCACGCTGTGAGTAAGTTCTAA
ACCATTTTTTTATTGTTGTATTATCTCTAATCTTACTACTCGATGAGTTTTCGGTATTATCTCTATTTTT
AACTTGGAGCAGGTTCCATTCATTGTTTTTTTCATCATAGTGAATAAAATCAACTGCTTTAACACTTGTG
CCTGAACACCATATCCATCCGGCGTAATACGACTCACTATAGGGAGAGCGGCCGCCAGATCTTCCGGATG
GCTCGAGTTTTTCAGCAAGATCATGGCAAACAAACAAGATTTGATCGCTAAAGTAGCAGAAGCTACAGAA
TTGACTAAGAAAGACTCAGCAGCAGCAGTTGAAGCTGTATTTGCAGCAGTAGCTGACTATCTTGCAGCTG
GTGAAAAAGTTCAATTGATCGGTTTTGGTAACTTTGAAGTTCGTGAGCGTGCAGAACGTAAAGGTCGCAA
CCCACAAACTGGTAAAGAAATGACAATTGCAGCTTCTAAAGTACCAGCATTCAAAGCTGGTAAAGCTCTT
AAAGACGCTGTTAAAGGATCCGGATCTGGTGGAGAAGCTGCAGCTAAAGGATCAGTCTCTGAAGAAGATA
ATATGGCTAGTTTGCCTGCTACCCACGAATTACACATTTTTGGATCAATCAATGGAGTCGATTTTGATAT
GGTTGGTCAAGGAACCGGTAATCCAAATGATGGATACGAAGAATTGAATCTTAAGAGTACTAAGGGTGAT
TTACAGTTTTCTCCATGGATTTTGGTCCCTCATATCGGATACGGTTTTCACCAATACTTGCCATATCCTG
ATGGAATGTCTCCTTTTCAGGCTGCAATGGTTGATGGATCAGGTTATCAAGTCCATCGTACAATGCAGTT
TGAAGATGGTGCTAGTCTTACCGTTAATTATCGTTACACATATGAAGGATCTCACATTAAAGGTGAAGCC
CAAGTAAAGGGAACAGGTTTTCCAGCAGATGGACCTGTTATGACTAATTCACTTACCGCCGCTGATTGGT
GTCGTAGTAAAAAGACTTATCCAAATGATAAGACAATCATCTCTACTTTTAAGTGGTCATACACAACTGG
AAATGGTAAACGTTATCGTTCAACTGCTCGTACCACATACACCTTTGCAAAACCAATGGCAGCCAATTAC
CTTAAGAATCAACCTATGTACGTCTTTCGTAAGACAGAACTTAAGCATTCTAAGACTGAACTTAATTTTA
AGGAATGGCAGAAGGCTTTTACTGATGTAATGGGTATGGATGAATTGTATAAATAATAAGAATTAATTCT
ATCATAATTGTGGTTTCAAAATCGGCTCCGTCGATACTATGTTATACGCCAACTTTGAAAACAACTTTGA
AAAAGCTGTTTTCTGGTATTTAAGGTTTTAGAATGCAAGGAACAGTGAATTGGAGTTCGTCTTGTTATAA
TTAGCTTCTTGGGGTATCTTTAAATACTGTAGAAAAGAGGAAGGAAATAATAAATGGCTAAAATGAGAAT
ATCACCGGAATTGAAAAAACTGATCGAAAAATACCGCTGCGTAAAAGATACGGAAGGAATGTCTCCTGCT
AAGGTATATAAGCTGGTGGGAGAAAATGAAAACCTATATTTAAAAATGACGGACAGCCGGTATAAAGGGA
CCACCTATGCTGTGGAACGGGAAAAGGACATGATGCTATGGCTGGAAGGAAAGCTGCCTGTTCCAAAGGT
CCTGCACTTTGAACGGCATGATGGCTGGAGCAATCTGCTCATGAGTGAGGCCGATGGCGTCCTTTGCTCG
GAAGAGTATGAAGATGAACAAAGCCCTGAAAAGATTATCGAGCTGTATGCGGAGTGCATCAGGCTCTTTC
ACTCCATCGACATATCGGATTGTCCCTATACGAATAGCTTAGACAGCCGCTTAGCCGAATTGGATTACTT
ACTGAATAACGATCTGGCCGATGTGGATTGCGAAAACTGGGAAGAAGACACTCCATTTAAAGATCCGCGC
GAGCTGTATGATTTTTTAAAGACGGAAAAGCCCGAAGAGGAACTTGTCTTTTCCCACGGCGACCTGGGAG
ACAGCAACATCTTTGTGAAAGATGGCAAAGTAAGTGGCTTTATTGATCTTGGGAGAAGCGGCAGGGCGGA
CAAGTGGTATGACATTGCCTTCTGCGTCCGGTCGATCAGGGAGGATATCGGGGAAGAACAGTATGTCGAG
CTATTTTTTGACTTACTGGGGATCAAGCCTGATTGGGAGAAAATAAAATATTATATTTTACTGGATGAAT
TGTTTTAGTACCTAAATTAATTCTAATGAGCACTAGTAGGAGGCATATCAAATGAACTTTAATAAAATTG
ATTTAGACAATTGGAAGAGAAAAGATATATTTAATCATTATTTGAACCAACAAACGACTTATCTTTCTAG
AAGATCTCCTACAATATTCTCAGCTGCCATGGAAAATCGATGTTCTTCTTTTATTCTCTCAAGATTTTCA
GGCTGTATATTAAAACTTATATTAAGAACTATGCTAACCACCTCATCAGGAACCGTTGTAGGTGGCGTGG
GTTTTCTTGGCAATCGACTCTCATGAAAACTACGAGCTAAATATTCAATATGTTCCTCTTGACCAACTTT
ATTCTGCATTTTTTTTGAACGAGGTTTAGAGCAAGCTTCAGGAAACTGAGACAGGAATTTTATTAAAAAT
TTAAATTTTGAAGAAAGTTCAGGGTTAATAGCATCCATTTTTTGCTTTGCAAGTTCCTCAGCATTCTTAA
CAAAAGACGTCTCTTTTGACATGTTTAAAGTTTAAACCTCCTGTGTGAAATTATTATCCGCTCATAATTC
CACACATTATACGAGCCGGAAGCATAAAGTGTAAAGCCTGGGGTGCCTAATGAGTGAGCTAACTCACATT
AATTGCGTTGCGCTCACTGCCAATTGCTTTCCAGTCGGGAAACCTGTCGTGCCAGCTGCATTAATGAATC
GGCCAACGCGCGGGGAGAGGCGGTTTGCGTATTGGGCGCTCTTCCGCTTCCTCGCTCACTGACTCGCTGC
GCTCGGTCGTTCGGCTGCGGCGAGCGGTATCAGCTCACTCAAAGGCGGTAATACGGTTATCCACAGAATC
AGGGGATAACGCAGGAAAGAACATGTGAGCAAAAGGCCAGCAAAAGGCCAGGAACCGTAAAAAGGCCGCG
TTGCTGGCGTTTTTCCATAGGCTCCGCCCCCCTGACGAGCATCACAAAAATCGACGCTCAAGTCAGAGGT
GGCGAAACCCGACAGGACTATAAAGATACCAGGCGTTTCCCCCTGGAAGCTCCCTCGTGCGCTCTCCTGT
TCCGACCCTGCCGCTTACCGGATACCTGTCCGCCTTTCTCCCTTCGGGAAGCGTGGCGCTTTCTCATAGC
TCACGCTGTAGGTATCTCAGTTCGGTGTAGGTCGTTCGCTCCAAGCTGGGCTGTGTGCACGAACCCCCCG
TTCAGCCCGACCGCTGCGCCTTATCCGGTAACTATCGTCTTGAGTCCAACCCGGTAAGACACGACTTATC
GCCACTGGCAGCAGCCACTGGTAACAGGATTAGCAGAGCGAGGTATGTAGGCGGTGCTACAGAGTTCTTG
AAGTGGTGGCCTAACTACGGCTACACTAGAAGAACAGTATTTGGTATCTGCGCTCTGCTGAAGCCAGTTA
CCTTCGGAAAAAGAGTTGGTAGCTCTTGATCCGGCAAACAAACCACCGCTGGTAGCGGTGGTTTTTTTGT
TTGCAAGCAGCAGATTACGCGCAGAAAAAAAGGATCTCAAGAAGATCCTTTGATCTTTTCTACGGGGTCT
GACGCTCAGTGGAACGAAAACTCACGTTAAGGGATTTTGGTCATGAGATTATCAAAAAGGATCTTCACCT
AGATCCTTTTAAATTAAAAATGAAGTTTTAAATCAATCTAAAGTATATATGAGTAAACTTGGTCTGACAG
TTACCAATGCTTAATCAGTGAGGCACCTATCTCAGCGATCTGTCTATTTCGTTCATCCATAGTTGCCTGA
CTCCCCGTCGTGTAGATAACTACGATACGGGAGGGCTTACCATCTGGCCCCAGTGCTGCAATGATACCGC
GAGACCCACGCTCACCGGCTCCAGATTTATCAGCAATAAACCAGCCAGCCGGAAGGGCCGAGCGCAGAAG
TGGTCCTGCAACTTTATCCGCCTCCATCCAGTCTATTAATTGTTGCCGGGAAGCTAGAGTAAGTAGTTCG
CCAGTTAATAGTTTGCGCAACGTTGTTGCCATTGCTACAGGCATCGTGGTGTCACGCTCGTCGTTTGGTA
TGGCTTCATTCAGCTCCGGTTCCCAACGATCAAGGCGAGTTACATGATCCCCCATGTTGTGCAAAAAAGC
GGTTAGCTCCTTCGGTCCTCCGATCGTTGTCAGAAGTAAGTTGGCCGCAGTGTTATCACTCATGGTTATG
GCAGCACTGCATAATTCTCTTACTGTCATGCCATCCGTAAGATGCTTTTCTGTGACTGGTGAGTACTCAA
CCAAGTCATTCTGAGAATAGTGTATGCGGCGACCGAGTTGCTCTTGCCCGGCGTCAATACGGGATAATAC
CGCGCCACATAGCAGAACTTTAAAAGTGCTCATCATTGGAAAACGTTCTTCGGGGCGAAAACTCTCAAGG
ATCTTACCGCTGTTGAGATCCAGTTCGATGTAACCCACTCGTGCACCCAACTGATCTTCAGCATCTTTTA
CTTTCACCAGCGTTTCTGGGTGAGCAAAAACAGGAAGGCAAAATGCCGCAAAAAAGGGAATAAGGGCGAC
ACGGAAATGTTGAATACTCATACTCTTCCTTTTTCAATATTATTGAAGCATTTATCAGGGTTATTGTCTC
ATGAGCGGATACATATTTGAATGTATTTAGAAAAATAAACAAATAGGGGTTCCGCGCACATTTCCCCGAA
AAGTGCCACCTGACGTCTAAGAAACCATTATTATCATGACATTAACCTATAAAAATAGGCGTATCACGAG
GCC
